Addgene plasmid #122924: YIp TRP1-NatMx
Purpose: (Empty Backbone) TRP1-NatMx integrating (YIp) vector for stable genomic integration in the BY4741 background.
Depositing lab: Randy Hampton. Depositing organization: University of California, San Diego (UCSD). Publication: ICE plasmids: combining the ease of yeast recombination cloning with the stability of genomic integration. Flagg MP, Kao A, Hampton RY. Yeast. 2019 May 10. doi: 10.1002/yea.3400. PubMed 31074531.
Backbone
  Vector backbone: YIp
  Vector type: Yeast Expression ; Yeast Recombination Cloning
Growth in bacteria
  Bacterial resistance: Ampicillin, 100 μg/mL
  Growth temperature: 37°C
  Growth strain: DH5alpha
  Copy number: High Copy
Gene/Insert
  Gene/Insert name: None
Terms and licenses: Academic/Nonprofit Terms; Industry Terms: Not Available to Industry
How to cite: YIp TRP1-NatMx was a gift from Randy Hampton (Addgene plasmid # 122924 ; http://n2t.net/addgene:122924 ; RRID:Addgene_122924)
