[The description below was written by a language model from this plasmid's Addgene catalogue record and pLannotate feature annotations shown in this document.]
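Description:
YIp TRP1-NatMx is an empty yeast integrating plasmid (YIp) of about 5.5 kb, intended for stable genomic integration in the BY4741 strain background and catalogued as a yeast expression and recombination-cloning vector. No yeast replication origin or centromere is annotated, as expected for a YIp, so it can persist in yeast only by recombining into the chromosome. In E. coli it is propagated as a high-copy plasmid through a ColE1/pUC-type origin, with ampicillin selection provided by the β-lactamase gene and its native promoter. An f1 origin is also present, a standard pBluescript/pRS-style element that allows single-stranded DNA production. Short rop, bom and lacI fragments appear to be non-functional backbone remnants.

Two yeast markers are carried. The S. cerevisiae TRP1 gene, with its own promoter, encodes phosphoribosylanthranilate isomerase and can serve as an auxotrophic marker; as chromosomal homology it may also direct integration, although the record does not state the integration site. The NatMX cassette places the Streptomyces noursei nourseothricin acetyltransferase gene between the Ashbya gossypii TEF promoter and terminator. It gives dominant drug selection that does not depend on the host's auxotrophies; the annotation spans the numbering origin of the circular sequence.

There is no insert and no annotated yeast promoter for driving a payload. Cloning is accommodated by a pBluescript-type multiple cloning site flanked by T7 and T3 promoters and set within a lacZα fragment downstream of the lac promoter, operator and CAP site. The associated publication title indicates that the vector belongs to a plasmid series combining the ease of yeast recombination cloning with the stability of genomic integration.
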