Features (pLannotate 1.2.2; 20 found; start..end, strand, type, name):
    397..594     +  terminator     TEF terminator: Ashbya gossypii TEF terminator
    674..709     +  CDS            rop (fragment): Rop protein, which maintains plasmids at low copy number; rop
    811..860     +  misc_feature   bom (fragment): basis of mobility region from pBR322
    999..1146    +  promoter       TRP1 promoter: S. cerevisiae TRP1
   1147..1821    +  CDS            TRP1: phosphoribosylanthranilate isomerase, required for tryptophan biosynthesis; S. cerevisiae TRP1; yeast auxotrophic marker
   1866..1917    +  misc_feature   bom (fragment): basis of mobility region from pBR322
   1945..2373    -  rep_origin     f1 ori (sequence partly withheld): f1 bacteriophage origin of replication; arrow indicates direction of (+) strand synthesis
   2377..2532    -  CDS            lacZα (fragment): LacZα fragment of β-galactosidase; lacZ fragment
   2540..2558    +  promoter       T7 promoter: promoter for bacteriophage T7 RNA polymerase
   2567..2674    -  misc_feature   MCS: pBluescript multiple cloning site
   2687..2705    -  promoter       T3 promoter: promoter for bacteriophage T3 RNA polymerase
   2750..2766    -  protein_bind   lac operator: The lac repressor binds to the lac operator to inhibit transcription in E. coli. This inhibition can be relieved by adding lactose or isopropyl-β-D-thiogalactopyranoside (IPTG). lac repressor encoded by lacI
   2774..2804    -  promoter       lac promoter: promoter for the E. coli lac operon
   2819..2840    -  protein_bind   CAP binding site: CAP binding activates transcription in the presence of cAMP. E. coli catabolite activator protein
   2853..2945    -  CDS            lacI (fragment): lac repressor; lacI; The lac repressor binds to the lac operator to inhibit transcription in E. coli. This inhibition can be relieved by adding lactose or isopropyl-β-D-thiogalactopyranoside (IPTG).
   3128..3716    -  rep_origin     ori: high-copy-number ColE1/pMB1/pBR322/pUC origin of replication
   3887..4747    -  CDS            AmpR: β-lactamase; bla; confers resistance to ampicillin, carbenicillin, and related antibiotics
   4748..4852    -  promoter       AmpR promoter: bla
   4925..5268    +  promoter       TEF promoter: Ashbya gossypii TEF promoter
   5275..389     +  CDS            NrsR (fragment) (across the origin): nourseothricin acetyltransferase; Streptomyces noursei nat1; confers resistance to nourseothricin
>Addgene plasmid #122924 | YIp TRP1-NatMx | addgene full sequence | sequence record 239189 | Addgene NGS Result
CGACGACGAATCGGACGACGAATCGGACGACGGGGAGGACGGCGACCCGGACTCCCGGACGTTCGTCGCG
TACGGGGACGACGGCGACCTGGCGGGCTTCGTGGTCGTCTCGTACTCCGGCTGGAACCGCCGGCTGACCG
TCGAGGACATCGAGGTCGCCCCGGAGCACCGGGGGCACGGGGTCGGGCGCGCGTTGATGGGGCTCGCGAC
GGAGTTCGCCCGCGAGCGGGGCGCCGGGCACCTCTGGCTGGAGGTCACCAACGTCAACGCACCGGCGATC
CACGCGTACCGGCGGATGGGGTTCACCCTCTGCGGCCTGGACACCGCCCTGTACGACGGCACCGCCTCGG
ACGGCGAGCAGGCGCTCTACATGAGCATGCCCTGCCCCTAATCAGTACTGACAATAAAAAGATTCTTGTT
TTCAAGAACTTGTCATTTGTATAGTTTTTTTATATTGTAGTTGTTCTATTTTAATCAAATGTTAGCGTGA
TTTATATTTTTTTTCGCCTCGACATCATCTGCCCAGATGCGAAGTTAAGTGCGCAGAAAGTAATATCATG
CGTCAATCGTATGTGAATGCTGGTCGCTATACTGCTGTCGATTCGATACTAACGCCGCCATTATTATCAT
GACATTAACCTATAAAAATAGGCGTATCACGAGGCCCTTTCGTCTCGCGCGTTTCGGTGATGACGGTGAA
AACCTCTGACACATGCAGCTCCCGGAGACGGTCACAGCTTGTCTGTAAGCGGATGCCGGGAGCAGACAAG
CCCGTCAGGGCGCGTCAGCGGGTGTTGGCGGGTGTCGGGGCTGGCTTAACTATGCGGCATCAGAGCAGAT
TGTACTGAGAGTGCACCATAGATCAACGACATTACTATATATATAATATAGGAAGCATTTAATAGAACAG
CATCGTAATATATGTGTACTTTGCAGTTATGACGCCAGATGGCAGTAGTGGAAGATATTCTTTATTGAAA
AATAGCTTGTCACCTTACGTACAATCTTGATCCGGAGCTTTTCTTTTTTTGCCGATTAAGAATTAATTCG
GTCGAAAAAAGAAAAGGAGAGGGCCAAGAGGGAGGGCATTGGTGACTATTGAGCACGTGAGTATACGTGA
TTAAGCACACAAAGGCAGCTTGGAGTATGTCTGTTATTAATTTCACAGGTAGTTCTGGTCCATTGGTGAA
AGTTTGCGGCTTGCAGAGCACAGAGGCCGCAGAATGTGCTCTAGATTCCGATGCTGACTTGCTGGGTATT
ATATGTGTGCCCAATAGAAAGAGAACAATTGACCCGGTTATTGCAAGGAAAATTTCAAGTCTTGTAAAAG
CATATAAAAATAGTTCAGGCACTCCGAAATACTTGGTTGGCGTGTTTCGTAATCAACCTAAGGAGGATGT
TTTGGCTCTGGTCAATGATTACGGCATTGATATCGTCCAACTGCATGGAGATGAGTCGTGGCAAGAATAC
CAAGAGTTCCTCGGTTTGCCAGTTATTAAAAGACTCGTATTTCCAAAAGACTGCAACATACTACTCAGTG
CAGCTTCACAGAAACCTCATTCGTTTATTCCCTTGTTTGATTCAGAAGCAGGTGGGACAGGTGAACTTTT
GGATTGGAACTCGATTTCTGACTGGGTTGGAAGGCAAGAGAGCCCCGAAAGCTTACATTTTATGTTAGCT
GGTGGACTGACGCCAGAAAATGTTGGTGATGCGCTTAGATTAAATGGCGTTATTGGTGTTGATGTAAGCG
GAGGTGTGGAGACAAATGGTGTAAAAGACTCTAACAAAATAGCAAATTTCGTCAAAAATGCTAAGAAATA
GGTTATTACTGAGTAGTATTTATTTAATTATATCAGTTATTACCCTATGCGGTGTGAAATACCGCACAGA
TGCGTAAGGAGAAAATACCGCATCAGGAAATTGTAAGCGTTAATATTTTGTTAAAATTCGCGTTAAATTT
TTGTTAAATCAGCTCATTTTTTAACCAATAGGCCGAAATCGGCAAAATCCCTTATAAATCAAAAGAATAG
ACCGAGATAGGGT
[37 nt withheld, positions 2044-2080]
AAAGAACGTGGACTCCAACGTCAAAGG
[49 nt withheld, positions 2108-2156]
T
[91 nt withheld, positions 2158-2248]
G
[124 nt withheld, positions 2250-2373]
CCATTCGCCATTCAGGCTGCGCAACTGTTGGGAAGGGCGATCGGTGCGGGCCTCTTCGCTATTACGCCAG
CTGGCGAAAGGGGGATGTGCTGCAAGGCGATTAAGTTGGGTAACGCCAGGGTTTTCCCAGTCACGACGTT
GTAAAACGACGGCCAGTGAGCGCGCGTAATACGACTCACTATAGGGCGAATTGGGTACCGGGCCCCCCCT
CGAGGTCGACGGTATCGATAAGCTTGATATCGAATTCCTGCAGCCCGGGGGATCCACTAGTTCTAGAGCG
GCCGCCACCGCGGTGGAGCTCCAGCTTTTGTTCCCTTTAGTGAGGGTTAATTGCGCGCTTGGCGTAATCA
TGGTCATAGCTGTTTCCTGTGTGAAATTGTTATCCGCTCACAATTCCACACAACATACGAGCCGGAAGCA
TAAAGTGTAAAGCCTGGGGTGCCTAATGAGTGAGCTAACTCACATTAATTGCGTTGCGCTCACTGCCCGC
TTTCCAGTCGGGAAACCTGTCGTGCCAGCTGCATTAATGAATCGGCCAACGCGCGGGGAGAGGCGGTTTG
CGTATTGGGCGCTCTTCCGCTTCCTCGCTCACTGACTCGCTGCGCTCGGTCGTTCGGCTGCGGCGAGCGG
TATCAGCTCACTCAAAGGCGGTAATACGGTTATCCACAGAATCAGGGGATAACGCAGGAAAGAACATGTG
AGCAAAAGGCCAGCAAAAGGCCAGGAACCGTAAAAAGGCCGCGTTGCTGGCGTTTTTCCATAGGCTCCGC
CCCCCTGACGAGCATCACAAAAATCGACGCTCAAGTCAGAGGTGGCGAAACCCGACAGGACTATAAAGAT
ACCAGGCGTTTCCCCCTGGAAGCTCCCTCGTGCGCTCTCCTGTTCCGACCCTGCCGCTTACCGGATACCT
GTCCGCCTTTCTCCCTTCGGGAAGCGTGGCGCTTTCTCATAGCTCACGCTGTAGGTATCTCAGTTCGGTG
TAGGTCGTTCGCTCCAAGCTGGGCTGTGTGCACGAACCCCCCGTTCAGCCCGACCGCTGCGCCTTATCCG
GTAACTATCGTCTTGAGTCCAACCCGGTAAGACACGACTTATCGCCACTGGCAGCAGCCACTGGTAACAG
GATTAGCAGAGCGAGGTATGTAGGCGGTGCTACAGAGTTCTTGAAGTGGTGGCCTAACTACGGCTACACT
AGAAGAACAGTATTTGGTATCTGCGCTCTGCTGAAGCCAGTTACCTTCGGAAAAAGAGTTGGTAGCTCTT
GATCCGGCAAACAAACCACCGCTGGTAGCGGTGGTTTTTTTGTTTGCAAGCAGCAGATTACGCGCAGAAA
AAAAGGATCTCAAGAAGATCCTTTGATCTTTTCTACGGGGTCTGACGCTCAGTGGAACGAAAACTCACGT
TAAGGGATTTTGGTCATGAGATTATCAAAAAGGATCTTCACCTAGATCCTTTTAAATTAAAAATGAAGTT
TTAAATCAATCTAAAGTATATATGAGTAAACTTGGTCTGACAGTTACCAATGCTTAATCAGTGAGGCACC
TATCTCAGCGATCTGTCTATTTCGTTCATCCATAGTTGCCTGACTCCCCGTCGTGTAGATAACTACGATA
CGGGAGGGCTTACCATCTGGCCCCAGTGCTGCAATGATACCGCGAGACCCACGCTCACCGGCTCCAGATT
TATCAGCAATAAACCAGCCAGCCGGAAGGGCCGAGCGCAGAAGTGGTCCTGCAACTTTATCCGCCTCCAT
CCAGTCTATTAATTGTTGCCGGGAAGCTAGAGTAAGTAGTTCGCCAGTTAATAGTTTGCGCAACGTTGTT
GCCATTGCTACAGGCATCGTGGTGTCACGCTCGTCGTTTGGTATGGCTTCATTCAGCTCCGGTTCCCAAC
GATCAAGGCGAGTTACATGATCCCCCATGTTGTGCAAAAAAGCGGTTAGCTCCTTCGGTCCTCCGATCGT
TGTCAGAAGTAAGTTGGCCGCAGTGTTATCACTCATGGTTATGGCAGCACTGCATAATTCTCTTACTGTC
ATGCCATCCGTAAGATGCTTTTCTGTGACTGGTGAGTACTCAACCAAGTCATTCTGAGAATAGTGTATGC
GGCGACCGAGTTGCTCTTGCCCGGCGTCAATACGGGATAATACCGCGCCACATAGCAGAACTTTAAAAGT
GCTCATCATTGGAAAACGTTCTTCGGGGCGAAAACTCTCAAGGATCTTACCGCTGTTGAGATCCAGTTCG
ATGTAACCCACTCGTGCACCCAACTGATCTTCAGCATCTTTTACTTTCACCAGCGTTTCTGGGTGAGCAA
AAACAGGAAGGCAAAATGCCGCAAAAAAGGGAATAAGGGCGACACGGAAATGTTGAATACTCATACTCTT
CCTTTTTCAATATTATTGAAGCATTTATCAGGGTTATTGTCTCATGAGCGGATACATATTTGAATGTATT
TAGAAAAATAAACAAATAGGGGTTCCGCGCACATTTCCCCGAAAAGTGCCACCTGACGTCTTGTTTAGCT
TGCCTCGTCCCCGCCGGGTCACCCGGCCAGCGACATGGAGGCCCAGAATACCCTCCTTGACAGTCTTGAC
GTGCGCAGCTCAGGGGCATGATGTGACTGTCGCCCGTACATTTAGCCCATACATCCCCATGTATAATCAT
TTGCATCCATACATTTTGATGGCCGCACGGCGCGAAGCAAAAATTACGGCTCCTCGCTGCAGACCTGCGA
GCAGGGAAACGCTCCCCTCACAGACGCGTTGAATTGTCCCCACGCCGCGCCCCTGTAGAGAAATATAAAA
GGTTAGGATTTGCCACTGAGGTTCTTCTTTCATATACTTCCTTTTAAAATCTTGCTAGGATACAGTTCTC
ACATCACATCCGAACATAAACAACCATGGGTACCACTCTTGACGACACGGCTTACCGGTACCGCACCAGT
GTCCCGGGGGACGCCGAGGCCATCGAGGCACTGGATGGGTCCTTCACCACCGACACCGTCTTCCGCGTCA
CCGCCACCGGGGACGGCTTCACCCTGCGGGAGGTGCCGGTGGACCCGCCCCTGACCAAGGTGTTCCC
